>Addgene plasmid #118154 | Lenti-(BB)-EF1a-KRAB-dCas9-P2A-BlastR | addgene full sequence | sequence record 239465 | Addgene NGS Result
AATTCGATATCAAGCTTATCGGTAATCAACCTCTGGATTACAAAATTTGTGAAAGATTGACTGGTATTCT
TAACTATGTTGCTCCTTTTACGCTATGTGGATACGCTGCTTTAATGCCTTTGTATCATGCTATTGCTTCC
CGTATGGCTTTCATTTTCTCCTCCTTGTATAAATCCTGGTTGCTGTCTCTTTATGAGGAGTTGTGGCCCG
TTGTCAGGCAACGTGGCGTGGTGTGCACTGTGTTTGCTGACGCAACCCCCACTGGTTGGGGCATTGCCAC
CACCTGTCAGCTCCTTTCCGGGACTTTCGCTTTCCCCCTCCCTATTGCCACGGCGGAACTCATCGCCGCC
TGCCTTGCCCGCTGCTGGACAGGGGCTCGGCTGTTGGGCACTGACAATTCCGTGGTGTTGTCGGGGAAAT
CATCGTCCTTTCCTTGGCTGCTCGCCTGTGTTGCCACCTGGATTCTGCGCGGGACGTCCTTCTGCTACGT
CCCTTCGGCCCTCAATCCAGCGGACCTTCCTTCCCGCGGCCTGCTGCCGGCTCTGCGGCCTCTTCCGCGT
CTTCGCCTTCGCCCTCAGACGAGTCGGATCTCCCTTTGGGCCGCCTCCCCGCGTCGACTTTAAGACCAAT
GACTTACAAGGCAGCTGTAGATCTTAGCCACTTTTTAAAAGAAAAGGGGGGACTGGAAGGGCTAATTCAC
TCCCAACGAAGACAAGATCTGCTTTTTGCTTGTACTGGGTCTCTCTGGTTAGACCAGATCTGAGCCTGGG
AGCTCTCTGGCTAACTAGGGAACCCACTGCTTAAGCCTCAATAAAGCTTGCCTTGAGTGCTTCAAGTAGT
GTGTGCCCGTCTGTTGTGTGACTCTGGTAACTAGAGATCCCTCAGACCCTTTTAGTCAGTGTGGAAAATC
TCTAGCAGGGCCCGTTTAAACCCGCTGATCAGCCTCGACTGTGCCTTCTAGTTGCCAGCCATCTGTTGTT
TGCCCCTCCCCCGTGCCTTCCTTGACCCTGGAAGGTGCCACTCCCACTGTCCTTTCCTAATAAAATGAGG
AAATTGCATCGCATTGTCTGAGTAGGTGTCATTCTATTCTGGGGGGTGGGGTGGGGCAGGACAGCAAGGG
GGAGGATTGGGAAGACAATAGCAGGCATGCTGGGGATGCGGTGGGCTCTATGGCTTCTGAGGCGGAAAGA
ACCAGCTGGGGCTCTAGGGGGTATCCCC
[124 nt withheld, positions 1219-1342]
C
[91 nt withheld, positions 1344-1434]
A
[49 nt withheld, positions 1436-1484]
CCTTTGACGTTGGAGTCCACGTTCTTT
[37 nt withheld, positions 1512-1548]
ACCCTATCTCGGTCTATTCTTTTGATTTATAAGGGATTTTGCCGATTTCGGCCTATTGGTTAAAAAATGA
GCTGATTTAACAAAAATTTAACGCGAATTAATTCTGTGGAATGTGTGTCAGTTAGGGTGTGGAAAGTCCC
CAGGCTCCCCAGCAGGCAGAAGTATGCAAAGCATGCATCTCAATTAGTCAGCAACCAGGTGTGGAAAGTC
CCCAGGCTCCCCAGCAGGCAGAAGTATGCAAAGCATGCATCTCAATTAGTCAGCAACCATAGTCCCGCCC
CTAACTCCGCCCATCCCGCCCCTAACTCCGCCCAGTTCCGCCCATTCTCCGCCCCATGGCTGACTAATTT
TTTTTATTTATGCAGAGGCCGAGGCCGCCTCTGCCTCTGAGCTATTCCAGAAGTAGTGAGGAGGCTTTTT
TGGAGGCCTAGGCTTTTGCAAAAAGCTCCCGGGAGCTTGTATATCCATTTTCGGATCTGATCAGCACGTG
TTGACAATTAATCATCGGCATAGTATATCGGCATAGTATAATACGACAAGGTGAGGAACTAAACCATGGC
CAAGTTGACCAGTGCCGTTCCGGTGCTCACCGCGCGCGACGTCGCCGGAGCGGTCGAGTTCTGGACCGAC
CGGCTCGGGTTCTCCCGGGACTTCGTGGAGGACGACTTCGCCGGTGTGGTCCGGGACGACGTGACCCTGT
TCATCAGCGCGGTCCAGGACCAGGTGGTGCCGGACAACACCCTGGCCTGGGTGTGGGTGCGCGGCCTGGA
CGAGCTGTACGCCGAGTGGTCGGAGGTCGTGTCCACGAACTTCCGGGACGCCTCCGGGCCGGCCATGACC
GAGATCGGCGAGCAGCCGTGGGGGCGGGAGTTCGCCCTGCGCGACCCGGCCGGCAACTGCGTGCACTTCG
TGGCCGAGGAGCAGGACTGACACGTGCTACGAGATTTCGATTCCACCGCCGCCTTCTATGAAAGGTTGGG
CTTCGGAATCGTTTTCCGGGACGCCGGCTGGATGATCCTCCAGCGCGGGGATCTCATGCTGGAGTTCTTC
GCCCACCCCAACTTGTTTATTGCAGCTTATAATGGTTACAAATAAAGCAATAGCATCACAAATTTCACAA
ATAAAGCATTTTTTTCACTGCATTCTAGTTGTGGTTTGTCCAAACTCATCAATGTATCTTATCATGTCTG
TATACCGTCGACCTCTAGCTAGAGCTTGGCGTAATCATGGTCATAGCTGTTTCCTGTGTGAAATTGTTAT
CCGCTCACAATTCCACACAACATACGAGCCGGAAGCATAAAGTGTAAAGCCTGGGGTGCCTAATGAGTGA
GCTAACTCACATTAATTGCGTTGCGCTCACTGCCCGCTTTCCAGTCGGGAAACCTGTCGTGCCAGCTGCA
TTAATGAATCGGCCAACGCGCGGGGAGAGGCGGTTTGCGTATTGGGCGCTCTTCCGCTTCCTCGCTCACT
GACTCGCTGCGCTCGGTCGTTCGGCTGCGGCGAGCGGTATCAGCTCACTCAAAGGCGGTAATACGGTTAT
CCACAGAATCAGGGGATAACGCAGGAAAGAACATGTGAGCAAAAGGCCAGCAAAAGGCCAGGAACCGTAA
AAAGGCCGCGTTGCTGGCGTTTTTCCATAGGCTCCGCCCCCCTGACGAGCATCACAAAAATCGACGCTCA
AGTCAGAGGTGGCGAAACCCGACAGGACTATAAAGATACCAGGCGTTTCCCCCTGGAAGCTCCCTCGTGC
GCTCTCCTGTTCCGACCCTGCCGCTTACCGGATACCTGTCCGCCTTTCTCCCTTCGGGAAGCGTGGCGCT
TTCTCATAGCTCACGCTGTAGGTATCTCAGTTCGGTGTAGGTCGTTCGCTCCAAGCTGGGCTGTGTGCAC
GAACCCCCCGTTCAGCCCGACCGCTGCGCCTTATCCGGTAACTATCGTCTTGAGTCCAACCCGGTAAGAC
ACGACTTATCGCCACTGGCAGCAGCCACTGGTAACAGGATTAGCAGAGCGAGGTATGTAGGCGGTGCTAC
AGAGTTCTTGAAGTGGTGGCCTAACTACGGCTACACTAGAAGAACAGTATTTGGTATCTGCGCTCTGCTG
AAGCCAGTTACCTTCGGAAAAAGAGTTGGTAGCTCTTGATCCGGCAAACAAACCACCGCTGGTAGCGGTG
GTTTTTTTGTTTGCAAGCAGCAGATTACGCGCAGAAAAAAAGGATCTCAAGAAGATCCTTTGATCTTTTC
TACGGGGTCTGACGCTCAGTGGAACGAAAACTCACGTTAAGGGATTTTGGTCATGAGATTATCAAAAAGG
ATCTTCACCTAGATCCTTTTAAATTAAAAATGAAGTTTTAAATCAATCTAAAGTATATATGAGTAAACTT
GGTCTGACAGTTACCAATGCTTAATCAGTGAGGCACCTATCTCAGCGATCTGTCTATTTCGTTCATCCAT
AGTTGCCTGACTCCCCGTCGTGTAGATAACTACGATACGGGAGGGCTTACCATCTGGCCCCAGTGCTGCA
ATGATACCGCGAGACCCACGCTCACCGGCTCCAGATTTATCAGCAATAAACCAGCCAGCCGGAAGGGCCG
AGCGCAGAAGTGGTCCTGCAACTTTATCCGCCTCCATCCAGTCTATTAATTGTTGCCGGGAAGCTAGAGT
AAGTAGTTCGCCAGTTAATAGTTTGCGCAACGTTGTTGCCATTGCTACAGGCATCGTGGTGTCACGCTCG
TCGTTTGGTATGGCTTCATTCAGCTCCGGTTCCCAACGATCAAGGCGAGTTACATGATCCCCCATGTTGT
GCAAAAAAGCGGTTAGCTCCTTCGGTCCTCCGATCGTTGTCAGAAGTAAGTTGGCCGCAGTGTTATCACT
CATGGTTATGGCAGCACTGCATAATTCTCTTACTGTCATGCCATCCGTAAGATGCTTTTCTGTGACTGGT
GAGTACTCAACCAAGTCATTCTGAGAATAGTGTATGCGGCGACCGAGTTGCTCTTGCCCGGCGTCAATAC
GGGATAATACCGCGCCACATAGCAGAACTTTAAAAGTGCTCATCATTGGAAAACGTTCTTCGGGGCGAAA
ACTCTCAAGGATCTTACCGCTGTTGAGATCCAGTTCGATGTAACCCACTCGTGCACCCAACTGATCTTCA
GCATCTTTTACTTTCACCAGCGTTTCTGGGTGAGCAAAAACAGGAAGGCAAAATGCCGCAAAAAAGGGAA
TAAGGGCGACACGGAAATGTTGAATACTCATACTCTTCCTTTTTCAATATTATTGAAGCATTTATCAGGG
TTATTGTCTCATGAGCGGATACATATTTGAATGTATTTAGAAAAATAAACAAATAGGGGTTCCGCGCACA
TTTCCCCGAAAAGTGCCACCTGACGTCGACGGATCGGGAGATCTCCCGATCCCCTATGGTGCACTCTCAG
TACAATCTGCTCTGATGCCGCATAGTTAAGCCAGTATCTGCTCCCTGCTTGTGTGTTGGAGGTCGCTGAG
TAGTGCGCGAGCAAAATTTAAGCTACAACAAGGCAAGGCTTGACCGACAATTGCATGAAGAATCTGCTTA
GGGTTAGGCGTTTTGCGCTGCTTCGCGATGTACGGGCCAGATATACGCGTTGACATTGATTATTGACTAG
TTATTAATAGTAATCAATTACGGGGTCATTAGTTCATAGCCCATATATGGAGTTCCGCGTTACATAACTT
ACGGTAAATGGCCCGCCTGGCTGACCGCCCAACGACCCCCGCCCATTGACGTCAATAATGACGTATGTTC
CCATAGTAACGCCAATAGGGACTTTCCATTGACGTCAATGGGTGGAGTATTTACGGTAAACTGCCCACTT
GGCAGTACATCAAGTGTATCATATGCCAAGTACGCCCCCTATTGACGTCAATGACGGTAAATGGCCCGCC
TGGCATTATGCCCAGTACATGACCTTATGGGACTTTCCTACTTGGCAGTACATCTACGTATTAGTCATCG
CTATTACCATGGTGATGCGGTTTTGGCAGTACATCAATGGGCGTGGATAGCGGTTTGACTCACGGGGATT
TCCAAGTCTCCACCCCATTGACGTCAATGGGAGTTTGTTTTGGCACCAAAATCAACGGGACTTTCCAAAA
TGTCGTAACAACTCCGCCCCATTGACGCAAATGGGCGGTAGGCGTGTACGGTGGGAGGTCTATATAAGCA
GCGCGTTTTGCCTGTACTGGGTCTCTCTGGTTAGACCAGATCTGAGCCTGGGAGCTCTCTGGCTAACTAG
GGAACCCACTGCTTAAGCCTCAATAAAGCTTGCCTTGAGTGCTTCAAGTAGTGTGTGCCCGTCTGTTGTG
TGACTCTGGTAACTAGAGATCCCTCAGACCCTTTTAGTCAGTGTGGAAAATCTCTAGCAGTGGCGCCCGA
ACAGGGACTTGAAAGCGAAAGGGAAACCAGAGGAGCTCTCTCGACGCAGGACTCGGCTTGCTGAAGCGCG
CACGGCAAGAGGCGAGGGGCGGCGACTGGTGAGTACGCCAAAAATTTTGACTAGCGGAGGCTAGAAGGAG
AGAGATGGGTGCGAGAGCGTCAGTATTAAGCGGGGGAGAATTAGATCGCGATGGGAAAAAATTCGGTTAA
GGCCAGGGGGAAAGAAAAAATATAAATTAAAACATATAGTATGGGCAAGCAGGGAGCTAGAACGATTCGC
AGTTAATCCTGGCCTGTTAGAAACATCAGAAGGCTGTAGACAAATACTGGGACAGCTACAACCATCCCTT
CAGACAGGATCAGAAGAACTTAGATCATTATATAATACAGTAGCAACCCTCTATTGTGTGCATCAAAGGA
TAGAGATAAAAGACACCAAGGAAGCTTTAGACAAGATAGAGGAAGAGCAAAACAAAAGTAAGACCACCGC
ACAGCAAGCGGCCGCTGATCTTCAGACCTGGAGGAGGAGATATGAGGGACAATTGGAGAAGTGAATTATA
TAAATATAAAGTAGTAAAAATTGAACCATTAGGAGTAGCACCCACCAAGGCAAAGAGAAGAGTGGTGCAG
AGAGAAAAAAGAGCAGTGGGAATAGGAGCTTTGTTCCTTGGGTTCTTGGGAGCAGCAGGAAGCACTATGG
GCGCAGCGTCAATGACGCTGACGGTACAGGCCAGACAATTATTGTCTGGTATAGTGCAGCAGCAGAACAA
TTTGCTGAGGGCTATTGAGGCGCAACAGCATCTGTTGCAACTCACAGTCTGGGGCATCAAGCAGCTCCAG
GCAAGAATCCTGGCTGTGGAAAGATACCTAAAGGATCAACAGCTCCTGGGGATTTGGGGTTGCTCTGGAA
AACTCATTTGCACCACTGCTGTGCCTTGGAATGCTAGTTGGAGTAATAAATCTCTGGAACAGATTTGGAA
TCACACGACCTGGATGGAGTGGGACAGAGAAATTAACAATTACACAAGCTTAATACACTCCTTAATTGAA
GAATCGCAAAACCAGCAAGAAAAGAATGAACAAGAATTATTGGAATTAGATAAATGGGCAAGTTTGTGGA
ATTGGTTTAACATAACAAATTGGCTGTGGTATATAAAATTATTCATAATGATAGTAGGAGGCTTGGTAGG
TTTAAGAATAGTTTTTGCTGTACTTTCTATAGTGAATAGAGTTAGGCAGGGATATTCACCATTATCGTTT
CAGACCCACCTCCCAACCCCGAGGGGACCCGACAGGCCCGAAGGAATAGAAGAAGAAGGTGGAGAGAGAG
ACAGAGACAGATCCATTCGATTAGTGAACGGATCGGCACTGCGTGCGCCAATTCTGCAGACAAATGGCAG
TATTCATCCACAATTTTAAAAGAAAAGGGGGGATTGGGGGGTACAGTGCAGGGGAAAGAATAGTAGACAT
AATAGCAACAGACATACAAACTAAAGAATTACAAAAACAAATTACAAAAATTCAAAATTTTCGGGTTTAT
TACAGGGACAGCAGAGATCCAGTTTGGTTAATTAAGGTACCGAGGGCCTATTTCCCATGATTCCTTCATA
TTTGCATATACGATACAAGGCTGTTAGAGAGATAATTAGAATTAATTTGACTGTAAACACAAAGATATTA
GTACAAAATACGTGACGTAGAAAGTAATAATTTCTTGGGTAGTTTGCAGTTTTAAAATTATGTTTTAAAA
TGGACTATCATATGCTTACCGTAACTTGAAAGTATTTCGATTTCTTGGCTTTATATATCTTGTGGAAAGG
ACGAAACACCGGAGACGGTTGTAAATGAGCACACAAAATACACATGCTAAAATATTATATTCTATGACCT
TTATAAAATCAACCAAAATCTTCTTTTTAATAACTTTAGTATCAATAATTAGAATTTTTATGTTCCTTTT
TGCAAACTTTTAATAAAAATGAGCAAAATAAAAAAACGCTAGTTTTAGTAACTCGCGTTGTTTTCTTCAC
CTTTAATAATAGCTACTCCACCACTTGTTCCTAAGCGGTCAGCTCCTGCTTCAATCATTTTTTGAGCATC
TTCAAATGTTCTAACTCCACCAGCTGCTTTAACTAAAGCATTGTCTTTAACAACTGACTTCATTAGTTTA
ACATCTTCAAATGTTGCACCTGATTTTGAAAATCCTGTTGATGTTTTAACAAATTCTAATCCAGCTTCAA
CAGCTATTTCACAAGCTTTCATGATTTCTTCTTTTGTTAATAAACAATTTTCCATAATACATTTAACAAC
ATGTGATCCAGCTGCTTTTTTTACAGCTTTCATGTCTTCTAAAACTAATTCATAATTTTTGTCTTTTAAT
GCACCAATATTTAATACCATATCAATTTCTGTTGCACCATCTTTAATTGCTTCAGAAACTTCGAATGCTT
TTGTAGCTGTTGTGCATGCACCTAGAGGAAAACCTACAACATTTGTTATTCCTACATTTGTGCCTTTTAA
TAATTCTTTACAATAGCTTGTTCAATATGAATTAACACAAACTGTTGCAAAATCAAATTCAATTGCTTCA
TCACATAATTGTTTAATTTCAGCTTTCGTAGCATCTTGTTTTAATAATGTGTGATCTATATATTTGTTTA
GTTTCATTTTTTCTCCTATATATTCATTTTTAATTTTAATTCTTTAATAATTTCGTCTACTTTAACTTTA
GCGTTTTGAACAGATTCACCAACACCTATAAAATAAATTTTTAGTTTAGGTTCAGTTCCACTTGGGCGAA
CAGCAAATCATGACTTATCTTCTAAATAAAATTTTAGTAAGTCTTGTCCTGGCATATTATACATTCCATC
GATGTAGTCTTCAACATTAACAACTTTAAGTCCAGCAATTTGAGTTAAGGGTGTTGCTCTCAATGATTTC
ATTAATGGTTCAATTTTTAATTTCTTTTCTTCTGGTTTAAAATTCAAGTTTAAAGTGAAAGTGTAATATG
CACCCATTTCTTTAAATAAATCTTCTAAATAGTCTACTAATGTTTTATTTTGTTTTTTATAAAATCAAGC
AGCCTCTGCTATTAATATAGAAGCTTGTATTCCATCTTTATCTCTAGCTGAGTCATCAATTACATATCCA
TAACTTTCTTCATAAGCAAAAACAAAATTTAATCCGTTATCTTCTTCTTTAGCAATTTCTCTACCCATTC
ATTTAAATCCAGTTAAAGTTTTTACAATATTAACTCCATATTTTTCATGAGCGATTCTATCACCCAAATC
ACTTGTTACAAAACTTGAATATAGAGCCGGATTTTTTGGAATGCTATTTAAGCGTTTTAGATTTGATAAT
TTTCAATCAATTAAAATTGGTCCTGTTTGATTTCCATCTAATCTTACAAAATGACCATCATGTTTTATTG
CCATTCCAAATCTGTCAGCATCTGGGTCATTCATAATAATAATATCTGCATCATGTTTAATACCATATTC
AAGCGGTATTTTTCATGCAGGATCAAATTCTGGATTTGGATTTACAACATTTTTAAATGTTTCATCTTCA
AATGCATGCTCTTCAACCTCAATAACGTTATATCCTGATTCACGTAATATTTTTGGGGTAAATTTAGTTC
CTGTTCCATTAACTGCGCTAAAAATAATTTTTAAATCTTTTTTAGCTTCTTGCTCTTTTTTGTACGTCTC
TGTTTTAGAGCTAGAAATAGCAAGTTAAAATAAGGCTAGTCCGTTATCAACTTGAAAAAGTGGCACCGAG
TCGGTGCTTTTTTGAATTCGCTAGCTAGGTCTTGAAAGGAGTGGGAATTGGCTCCGGTGCCCGTCAGTGG
GCAGAGCGCACATCGCCCACAGTCCCCGAGAAGTTGGGGGGAGGGGTCGGCAATTGATCCGGTGCCTAGA
GAAGGTGGCGCGGGGTAAACTGGGAAAGTGATGTCGTGTACTGGCTCCGCCTTTTTCCCGAGGGTGGGGG
AGAACCGTATATAAGTGCAGTAGTCGCCGTGAACGTTCTTTTTCGCAACGGGTTTGCCGCCAGAACACAG
GACCGGTGATCCGCCACCATGGATGCTAAGTCACTAACTGCCTGGTCCCGGACACTGGTGACCTTCAAGG
ATGTATTTGTGGACTTCACCAGGGAGGAGTGGAAGCTGCTGGACACTGCTCAGCAGATCGTGTACAGAAA
TGTGATGCTGGAGAACTATAAGAACCTGGTTTCCTTGGGTTATCAGCTTACTAAGCCAGATGTGATCCTC
CGGTTGGAGAAGGGAGAAGAGCCCGGCGGTTCCGGCGGAGGGTCGATGGACAAGAAGTACAGCATCGGCC
TGGCCATCGGCACCAACTCTGTGGGCTGGGCCGTGATCACCGACGAGTACAAGGTGCCCAGCAAGAAATT
CAAGGTGCTGGGCAACACCGACCGGCACAGCATCAAGAAGAACCTGATCGGCGCCCTGCTGTTCGACAGC
GGAGAAACAGCCGAGGCCACCCGGCTGAAGAGAACCGCCAGAAGAAGATACACCAGACGGAAGAACCGGA
TCTGCTATCTGCAAGAGATCTTCAGCAACGAGATGGCCAAGGTGGACGACAGCTTCTTCCACAGACTGGA
AGAGTCCTTCCTGGTGGAAGAGGATAAGAAGCACGAGCGGCACCCCATCTTCGGCAACATCGTGGACGAG
GTGGCCTACCACGAGAAGTACCCCACCATCTACCACCTGAGAAAGAAACTGGTGGACAGCACCGACAAGG
CCGACCTGCGGCTGATCTATCTGGCCCTGGCCCACATGATCAAGTTCCGGGGCCACTTCCTGATCGAGGG
CGACCTGAACCCCGACAACAGCGACGTGGACAAGCTGTTCATCCAGCTGGTGCAGACCTACAACCAGCTG
TTCGAGGAAAACCCCATCAACGCCAGCGGCGTGGACGCCAAGGCCATCCTGTCTGCCAGACTGAGCAAGA
GCAGACGGCTGGAAAATCTGATCGCCCAGCTGCCCGGCGAGAAGAAGAATGGCCTGTTCGGCAACCTGAT
TGCCCTGAGCCTGGGCCTGACCCCCAACTTCAAGAGCAACTTCGACCTGGCCGAGGATGCCAAACTGCAG
CTGAGCAAGGACACCTACGACGACGACCTGGACAACCTGCTGGCCCAGATCGGCGACCAGTACGCCGACC
TGTTTCTGGCCGCCAAGAACCTGTCCGACGCCATCCTGCTGAGCGACATCCTGAGAGTGAACACCGAGAT
CACCAAGGCCCCCCTGAGCGCCTCTATGATCAAGAGATACGACGAGCACCACCAGGACCTGACCCTGCTG
AAAGCTCTCGTGCGGCAGCAGCTGCCTGAGAAGTACAAAGAGATTTTCTTCGACCAGAGCAAGAACGGCT
ACGCCGGCTACATCGATGGCGGAGCCAGCCAGGAAGAGTTCTACAAGTTCATCAAGCCCATCCTGGAAAA
GATGGACGGCACCGAGGAACTGCTCGTGAAGCTGAACAGAGAGGACCTGCTGCGGAAGCAGCGGACCTTC
GACAACGGCAGCATCCCCCACCAGATCCACCTGGGAGAGCTGCACGCCATTCTGCGGCGGCAGGAAGATT
TTTACCCATTCCTGAAGGACAACCGGGAAAAGATCGAGAAGATCCTGACCTTCCGCATCCCCTACTACGT
GGGCCCTCTGGCCAGGGGAAACAGCAGATTCGCCTGGATGACCAGAAAGAGCGAGGAAACCATCACCCCC
TGGAACTTCGAGGAAGTGGTGGACAAGGGCGCCAGCGCCCAGAGCTTCATCGAGCGGATGACCAACTTCG
ATAAGAACCTGCCCAACGAGAAGGTGCTGCCCAAGCACAGCCTGCTGTACGAGTACTTCACCGTGTACAA
CGAGCTGACCAAAGTGAAATACGTGACCGAGGGAATGAGAAAGCCCGCCTTCCTGAGCGGCGAGCAGAAA
AAAGCCATCGTGGACCTGCTGTTCAAGACCAACCGGAAAGTGACCGTGAAGCAGCTGAAAGAGGACTACT
TCAAGAAAATCGAGTGCTTCGACTCCGTGGAAATCTCCGGCGTGGAAGATCGGTTCAACGCCTCCCTGGG
CACATACCACGATCTGCTGAAAATTATCAAGGACAAGGACTTCCTGGACAATGAGGAAAACGAGGACATT
CTGGAAGATATCGTGCTGACCCTGACACTGTTTGAGGACAGAGAGATGATCGAGGAACGGCTGAAAACCT
ATGCCCACCTGTTCGACGACAAAGTGATGAAGCAGCTGAAGCGGCGGAGATACACCGGCTGGGGCAGGCT
GAGCCGGAAGCTGATCAACGGCATCCGGGACAAGCAGTCCGGCAAGACAATCCTGGATTTCCTGAAGTCC
GACGGCTTCGCCAACAGAAACTTCATGCAGCTGATCCACGACGACAGCCTGACCTTTAAAGAGGACATCC
AGAAAGCCCAGGTGTCCGGCCAGGGCGATAGCCTGCACGAGCACATTGCCAATCTGGCCGGCAGCCCCGC
CATTAAGAAGGGCATCCTGCAGACAGTGAAGGTGGTGGACGAGCTCGTGAAAGTGATGGGCCGGCACAAG
CCCGAGAACATCGTGATCGAAATGGCCAGAGAGAACCAGACCACCCAGAAGGGACAGAAGAACAGCCGCG
AGAGAATGAAGCGGATCGAAGAGGGCATCAAAGAGCTGGGCAGCCAGATCCTGAAAGAACACCCCGTGGA
AAACACCCAGCTGCAGAACGAGAAGCTGTACCTGTACTACCTGCAGAATGGGCGGGATATGTACGTGGAC
CAGGAACTGGACATCAACCGGCTGTCCGACTACGATGTGGACGCTATCGTGCCTCAGAGCTTTCTGAAGG
ACGACTCCATCGATAACAAAGTGCTGACTCGGAGCGACAAGAACCGGGGCAAGAGCGACAACGTGCCCTC
CGAAGAGGTCGTGAAGAAGATGAAGAACTACTGGCGCCAGCTGCTGAATGCCAAGCTGATTACCCAGAGG
AAGTTCGACAATCTGACCAAGGCCGAGAGAGGCGGCCTGAGCGAACTGGATAAGGCCGGCTTCATCAAGA
GACAGCTGGTGGAAACCCGGCAGATCACAAAGCACGTGGCACAGATCCTGGACTCCCGGATGAACACTAA
GTACGACGAGAACGACAAACTGATCCGGGAAGTGAAAGTGATCACCCTGAAGTCCAAGCTGGTGTCCGAT
TTCCGGAAGGATTTCCAGTTTTACAAAGTGCGCGAGATCAACAACTACCACCACGCCCACGACGCCTACC
TGAACGCCGTCGTGGGAACCGCCCTGATCAAAAAGTACCCTAAGCTGGAAAGCGAGTTCGTGTACGGCGA
CTACAAGGTGTACGACGTGCGGAAGATGATCGCCAAGAGCGAGCAGGAAATCGGCAAGGCTACCGCCAAG
TACTTCTTCTACAGCAACATCATGAACTTTTTCAAGACCGAGATTACCCTGGCCAACGGCGAGATCCGGA
AGCGGCCTCTGATCGAGACAAACGGCGAAACAGGCGAGATCGTGTGGGATAAGGGCCGGGACTTTGCCAC
CGTGCGGAAAGTGCTGTCTATGCCCCAAGTGAATATCGTGAAAAAGACCGAGGTGCAGACAGGCGGCTTC
AGCAAAGAGTCTATCCTGCCCAAGAGGAACAGCGACAAGCTGATCGCCAGAAAGAAGGACTGGGACCCTA
AGAAGTACGGCGGCTTCGACAGCCCCACCGTGGCCTATTCTGTGCTGGTGGTGGCCAAAGTGGAAAAGGG
CAAGTCCAAGAAACTGAAGAGTGTGAAAGAGCTGCTGGGGATCACCATCATGGAAAGAAGCAGCTTCGAG
AAGAATCCCATCGACTTTCTGGAAGCCAAGGGCTACAAAGAAGTGAAAAAGGACCTGATCATCAAGCTGC
CTAAGTACTCCCTGTTCGAGCTGGAAAACGGCCGGAAGAGAATGCTGGCCTCTGCCGGCGAACTGCAGAA
GGGAAACGAACTGGCCCTGCCCTCCAAATATGTGAACTTCCTGTACCTGGCCAGCCACTATGAGAAGCTG
AAGGGCTCCCCCGAGGATAATGAGCAGAAACAGCTGTTTGTGGAACAGCACAAACACTACCTGGACGAGA
TCATCGAGCAGATCAGCGAGTTCTCCAAGAGAGTGATCCTGGCCGACGCTAATCTGGACAAGGTGCTGAG
CGCCTACAACAAGCACAGAGACAAGCCTATCAGAGAGCAGGCCGAGAATATCATCCACCTGTTTACCCTG
ACCAGTCTGGGAGCCCCTGCCGCCTTCAAGTACTTTGACACCACCATCGACCGGAAGAGGTACACCAGCA
CCAAAGAGGTGCTGGACGCCACCCTGATCCACCAGAGCATCACCGGCCTGTACGAGACACGGATCGACCT
GTCTCAGCTGGGAGGCGACGCCTATCCCTATGACGTGCCCGATTATGCCAGCCTGGGCAGCGGCTCCCCC
AAGAAAAAACGCAAGGTGGAAGATCCTAAGAAAAAGCGGAAAGTGGACGGCATTGGTAGTGGGAGCAACG
GCAGCAGCGGGGATCCGGCCGCAACAAACTTCTCTCTGCTGAAACAAGCCGGAGATGTCGAAGAGAATCC
TGGACCGATGGCCAAGCCTTTGTCTCAAGAAGAATCCACCCTCATTGAAAGAGCAACGGCTACAATCAAC
AGCATCCCCATCTCTGAAGACTACAGCGTCGCCAGCGCAGCTCTCTCTAGCGACGGCCGCATCTTCACTG
GTGTCAATGTATATCATTTTACTGGGGGACCTTGTGCAGAACTCGTGGTGCTGGGCACTGCTGCTGCTGC
GGCAGCTGGCAACCTGACTTGTATCGTCGCGATCGGAAATGAGAACAGGGGCATCTTGAGCCCCTGCGGA
CGGTGCCGACAGGTGCTTCTCGATCTGCATCCTGGGATCAAAGCCATAGTGAAGGACAGTGATGGACAGC
CGACGGCAGTTGGGATTCGTGAATTGCTGCCCTCTGGTTATGTGTGGGAGGGCTAAG
Features (pLannotate 1.2.2; 36 found; start..end, strand, type, name):
     24..612     +  misc_feature   WPRE: woodchuck hepatitis virus posttranscriptional regulatory element
    663..682     +  misc_feature   cPPT/CTS (fragment): central polypurine tract and central termination sequence of HIV-1
    684..917     +  LTR            3' LTR (ΔU3): self-inactivating 3' long terminal repeat (LTR) from HIV-1
    949..1173    +  polyA_signal   bGH poly(A) signal: bovine growth hormone polyadenylation signal
   1177..1198    +  promoter       SV40 promoter (fragment): SV40 enhancer and early promoter
   1219..1647    +  rep_origin     f1 ori (sequence partly withheld): f1 bacteriophage origin of replication; arrow indicates direction of (+) strand synthesis
   1661..1990    +  promoter       SV40 promoter: SV40 enhancer and early promoter
   2038..2085    +  promoter       EM7 promoter: synthetic bacterial promoter&nbsp
   2104..2478    +  CDS            BleoR: antibiotic-binding protein; Sh ble from Streptoalloteichus hindustanus; confers resistance to bleomycin, phleomycin, and Zeocin™
   2488..2613    +  CDS            ble (fragment): BLE_KLEPN - Experimental evidence at protein level: Swiss-Prot protein existence level 1. Binding protein with a strong affinity to the bleomycin family of antibiotics. Binds to CL990; an antimitotic-antibiotic compound. From Klebsiella pneumoniae.
   2608..2729    +  polyA_signal   SV40 poly(A) signal: SV40 polyadenylation signal
   2800..2822    -  protein_bind   lac operator (fragment): The lac repressor binds to the lac operator to inhibit transcription in E. coli. This inhibition can be relieved by adding lactose or isopropyl-β-D-thiogalactopyranoside (IPTG). lac repressor encoded by lacI
   2826..2856    -  promoter       lac promoter: promoter for the E. coli lac operon
   2871..2892    -  protein_bind   CAP binding site: CAP binding activates transcription in the presence of cAMP. E. coli catabolite activator protein
   2905..2997    -  CDS            lacI (fragment): lac repressor; lacI; The lac repressor binds to the lac operator to inhibit transcription in E. coli. This inhibition can be relieved by adding lactose or isopropyl-β-D-thiogalactopyranoside (IPTG).
   3180..3768    -  rep_origin     ori: high-copy-number ColE1/pMB1/pBR322/pUC origin of replication
   3939..4799    -  CDS            AmpR: β-lactamase; bla; confers resistance to ampicillin, carbenicillin, and related antibiotics
   4800..4904    -  promoter       AmpR promoter: bla
   4963..5015    -  misc_feature   bom (fragment): basis of mobility region from pBR322
   5170..5549    +  enhancer       CMV enhancer: human cytomegalovirus immediate early enhancer
   5550..5749    +  promoter       CMV promoter: human cytomegalovirus (CMV) immediate early promoter
   5767..5947    +  LTR            5' LTR (truncated): truncated 5' long terminal repeat (LTR) from HIV-1
   5994..6119    +  misc_feature   HIV-1 Ψ: packaging signal of human immunodeficiency virus type 1
   6103..6466    +  CDS            HIV-1 gag (fragment): gag protein from human immunodeficiency virus 1; gag
   6612..6845    +  misc_feature   RRE: The Rev response element (RRE) of HIV-1 allows for Rev-dependent mRNA export from the nucleus to the cytoplasm.
   7222..7322    +  CDS            Rev (fragment): human immunodeficiency virus 1 (HIV-1) Rev protein; rev; enhances nuclear export of unspliced and incompletely spliced viral mRNAs
   7372..7489    +  misc_feature   cPPT/CTS: central polypurine tract and central termination sequence of HIV-1
   7540..7780    +  promoter       U6 promoter: RNA polymerase III promoter for human U6 snRNA
   7966..8625    -  CDS            deoC1: DEOC1_STAAN - Also known as dra. Experimental evidence at protein level: Swiss-Prot protein existence level 1. Catalyzes a reversible aldol reaction between acetaldehyde and D-glyceraldehyde 3-phosphate to generate 2-deoxy-D-ribose 5- phosphate. From Staphylococcus aureus (strain N315).
   9670..9745    +  misc_RNA       gRNA scaffold: guide RNA scaffold for the Streptococcus pyogenes CRISPR/Cas9 system
   9763..9781    +  CDS            small t antigen (fragment): SV40 (simian virus 40) small t antigen
   9807..10018   +  promoter       EF-1α core promoter: core promoter for human elongation factor EF-1α
  10067..10252   +  CDS            KRAB: Krüppel-associated box (KRAB) transcriptional repression domain from the human zinc finger protein ZNF10 (Margolin et al., 1994)
  10274..14377   +  CDS            Cas9: Cas9 (Csn1) endonuclease from the Streptococcus pyogenes Type II CRISPR/Cas system generates RNA-guided double strand breaks in DNA
  14576..14974   +  CDS            BSD: blasticidin S deaminase; Aspergillus terreus BSD; confers resistance to blasticidin
  14975..21      +  misc_feature   MCS (fragment) (across the origin): pBluescript multiple cloning site
