[The description below was written by a language model from this plasmid's Addgene catalogue record and pLannotate feature annotations shown in this document.]
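Description:
Lenti-(BB)-EF1a-KRAB-dCas9-P2A-BlastR is an all-in-one lentiviral CRISPR interference vector built on the lentiCRISPRv2 backbone, about 15 kb in the sequenced record. It is maintained in E. coli through a high-copy ColE1/pUC-type origin with ampicillin resistance, and a recombination-deficient strain (Stbl3) is recorded for propagation, as is usual for LTR-containing plasmids. The backbone also carries an f1 origin and an SV40/EM7-driven bleomycin/Zeocin resistance cassette located outside the viral genome. The transfer cassette has a third-generation, self-inactivating layout: a CMV enhancer/promoter fused to a truncated HIV-1 5' LTR drives genomic RNA production in packaging cells. This is followed by the Ψ packaging signal, the RRE and cPPT/CTS, with a WPRE and a ΔU3 3' LTR downstream of the payload.

Two expression units sit between the LTRs. A human U6 promoter precedes a roughly 1.9 kb filler region and the S. pyogenes guide RNA scaffold. The filler is flanked by BsmBI sites and is replaced by a spacer sequence; the annotated bacterial deoC1 match lies within this stuffer and has no functional role. Downstream, the EF-1α core promoter drives a single open reading frame encoding the ZNF10 KRAB repression domain fused to catalytically inactive Cas9. The record lists a C-terminal HA tag, and a P2A peptide links the fusion to blasticidin S deaminase, so transduced mammalian cells can be selected with blasticidin. The annotation labels the nuclease simply as Cas9, but the catalogue entry specifies the dead variant and notes an N1396S substitution not known to affect function. The construct is used to deliver guide and repressor together for targeted transcriptional silencing. The depositor mentions a sister backbone with an hPGK promoter and suggests comparing the two in the cell type of interest.
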