Addgene plasmid #118154: Lenti-(BB)-EF1a-KRAB-dCas9-P2A-BlastR
Purpose: Catalytically inactive Cas9 from S. pyogenes with P2A-BlastR under the EF1a core promoter, and cloning backbone for sgRNA. Contains BsmBI sites for insertion of spacer sequences.
Depositing lab: Jorge Ferrer. Depositing organization: Imperial College London.
Backbone
  Vector backbone: lentiCRISPRv2
  Backbone manufacturer: Feng Zhang (Addgene #52961)
  Vector type: Mammalian Expression, Lentiviral, CRISPR
  Selectable markers: Blasticidin
Growth in bacteria
  Bacterial resistance: Ampicillin, 100 μg/mL
  Growth temperature: 37°C
  Growth strain: Stbl3
  Copy number: High Copy
Gene/Insert
  Gene/Insert name: KRAB-dCas9-P2A-BlastR
  Species: H. sapiens (human)
  Insert size (bp): 4907
  Mutation: See depositor comments below
  Promoter: EF1a core and U6
  Tag / fusion protein: HA (C terminal on insert)
  Cloning method: Gibson Cloning
  Sequencing primers: 5′ GATCCGCCACCATGGATGC
Terms and licenses: Academic/Nonprofit Terms; Industry Terms: Not Available to Industry
Depositor comments: We have also generated a version of this backbone with the hPGK promoter driving the expression of KRAB-dCas9. We advise users to test both backbones in their cell type of interest. Note: Plasmid contains a N1396S mutation in dCas9. This mutation is not known to affect plasmid function.
How to cite: Lenti-(BB)-EF1a-KRAB-dCas9-P2A-BlastR was a gift from Jorge Ferrer (Addgene plasmid # 118154 ; http://n2t.net/addgene:118154 ; RRID:Addgene_118154)
