>Addgene plasmid #118154 | Lenti-(BB)-EF1a-KRAB-dCas9-P2A-BlastR | depositor partial sequence | sequence record 223211 | dCas9-HA-NLS-P2A-BSD
NNNNAANNTNNGCGAGTTCTCCAGAGAGTGATCCTGGCCGACGCTAATCTGGACAAGGTGCTGAGCGCCT
ACAACAAGCACAGAGACAAGCCTATCAGAGAGCAGGCCGAGAATATCATCCACCTGTTTACCCTGACCAG
TCTGGGAGCCCCTGCCGCCTTCAAGTACTTTGACACCACCATCGACCGGAAGAGGTACACCAGCACCAAA
GAGGTGCTGGACGCCACCCTGATCCACCAGAGCATCACCGGCCTGTACGAGACACGGATCGACCTGTCTC
AGCTGGGAGGCGACGCCTATCCCTATGACGTGCCCGATTATGCCAGCCTGGGCAGCGGCTCCCCCAAGAA
AAAACGCAAGGTGGAAGATCCTAAGAAAAAGCGGAAAGTGGACGGCATTGGTAGTGGGAGCAACGGCAGC
AGCGGGGATCCGGCCGCAACAAACTTCTCTCTGCTGAAACAAGCCGGAGATGTCGAAGAGAATCCTGGAC
CGATGGCCAAGCCTTTGTCTCAAGAAGAATCCACCCTCATTGAAAGAGCAACGGCTACAATCAACAGCAT
CCCCATCTCTGAAGACTACAGCGTCGCCAGCGCAGCTCTCTCTAGCGACGGCCGCATCTTCACTGGTGTC
AATGTATATCATTTTACTGGGGGACCTTGTGCAGAACTCGTGGTGCTGGGCACTGCTGCTGCTGCGGCAG
CTGGCAACCTGACTTGTATCGTCGCGATCGGAAATGAGAACAGGGGCATCTTGAGCCCCTGCGGACGGTG
CCGACAGGTGCTTCTCGATCTGCATCCTGGGATCAAAGCCATAGTGAAGGACAGTGATGGACAGCCGACG
GCAGTTGGGATTCGTGAATTGCTGCCCTCTGGTTANGTTGTGGGAAGGGCTAANAAATTCGATATCAAGC
TTATCGGTAATCAACCTCTGGATTACAAAATTTGTGAAAGATTGACTGGTATTCTTAACTATGTTGCTCC
TTTTACGCTATGTGGATACGCTGCTTTAATGCCTTTGTATCAGGCTATTGCTTCCCGAAGGGCTTTCATT
TTCCCCCCCTGGAAAAAACCCGGGTGGCGGCTCCTTTNNTANNNNNNNTNGGCCGCTTTTCAAGCAACAA
GGCCCCGGNTNGGCCACTTGGTTTGTTGAACCAACCCCCCCCGGGTGTGGGGGATGGCCCCCCCCGGGGA
GCCCCTTTCNNGGAGATTTNTTTTTCCCCCCCCCATTGNNGGGCGGAGACAATTNCCCCCCCCCTTTCCC
CCTCTTAGAGAAAGGGCGCGGTTGTGGGCTTAGAAATACAAC
